>Addgene plasmid #236490 | pAPInt-mCherry-G418 | addgene full sequence | sequence record 468398 | Addgene NGS Result
TTGAGATCCTTTTTTTCTGCGCGTAATCTGCTGCTTGCAAACAAAAAAACCACCGCTACCAGCGGTGGTT
TGTTTGCCGGATCAAGAGCTACCAACTCTTTTTCCGAAGGTAACTGGCTTCAGCAGAGCGCAGATACCAA
ATACTGTTCTTCTAGTGTAGCCGTAGTTAGGCCACCACTTCAAGAACTCTGTAGCACCGCCTACATACCT
CGCTCTGCTAATCCTGTTACCAGTGGCTGCTGCCAGTGGCGATAAGTCGTGTCTTACCGGGTTGGACTCA
AGACGATAGTTACCGGATAAGGCGCAGCGGTCGGGCTGAACGGGGGGTTCGTGCACACAGCCCAGCTTGG
AGCGAACGACCTACACCGAACTGAGATACCTACAGCGTGAGCTATGAGAAAGCGCCACGCTTCCCGAAGG
GAGAAAGGCGGACAGGTATCCGGTAAGCGGCAGGGTCGGAACAGGAGAGCGCACGAGGGAGCTTCCAGGG
GGAAACGCCTGGTATCTTTATAGTCCTGTCGGGTTTCGCCACCTCTGACTTGAGCGTCGATTTTTGTGAT
GCTCGTCAGGGGGGCGGAGCCTATGGAAAAACGCCAGCAACGCGGCCTTTTTACGGTTCCTGGCCTTTTG
CTGGCCTTTTGCTCACATGTTCTTTCCTGCGTTATCCCCTGATTCTGTGGATAACCGTATTACCGCCTTT
GAGTGAGCTGATACCGCTCGCCGCAGCCGAACGACCGAGCGCAGCGAGTCAGTGAGCGAGGAAGCGGAAG
AGCGCCCAATACGCAAACCGCCTCTCCCCGCGCGTTGGCCGATTCATTAATGCAGGTTAACCTGGCTTAT
CGAAATTAATACGACTCACTATAGGGAGACCGGCAGATCCGCGGCCGCATAGGCCACTAGTGGATCTGCA
GTATAGCGACCAGCATTCACATACGATTGACGCATGATATTACTTTCTGCGCACTTAACTTCGCATCTGG
GCAGATGATGTCGAGGCGAAAAAAAATATAAATCACGCTAACATTTGATTAAAATAGAACAACTACAATA
TAAAAAAACTATACAAATGACAAGTTCTTGAAAACAAGAATCTTTTTATTGTCAGTACTGACTAGAAGAA
CTCGTCGAGCATGAGGTGGAACTGGAGCTTGTTCATGTCCGGGTTGTCGATGCCGTACTTCTGGAAGAGG
CGCTTCTGGAGCGACGGCGAGAACTCGCCGAGGCAGTTCCAGAGGATGGCGAGGTCCTGGTAGCGGTCGG
CGATGCCGACGCGGCCGACGTCGATGCAGCCGATGAGCTTGCCCTCGTCGAAGATGAGGTTGTCGAGCGA
GAAGTCGCCGTGCGTGACGACCGAGTCCGGCGAGAACGGGAGGAGCTTGTGCATCTCCTTCCAGACCTGC
TCGACCGGCCAGCCGTTGCGCTCGTCGTCGAAGTCCGAGGCGTCGACGAGGCCGTTGTTCATGCGCGACT
GGGCCTGGGCGAGGCGGAAGACGCGGTCCGAGTTGAACGGGCAGTTGCAGACCGGGATCGAGTGGAGGCG
GCGGAGGAAGACGGCGAGGGCGTCGACGATGTTCTCGCCCGAGTCCGGGTACTCCTCGAGGACCTGGAAG
GCCGTCTTGCCCGGGATGGCCGTCGTGAGGAGCCAGGCGTCGTCCGGCGTGCGGATGAAGTGCTTGATCG
TCGGGAGCGGCATGAACTCCGTGAGCCAGTTGAGGCGGACCATCTCGTCCGTGACGTCGTTGGCGACCGA
GCCCTTGCCGTGCTTGAGGAAGAGCTCCGGGGCGTCCGGCTTGCCGTAGAGGCGGTAGATCGTGGCGCCC
GACTGGCCGACGTTGTCGCGGGACCACTTGTAGCCGTAGAGGTCGGCGTCCATGTTCGAGTTGAGGCGCG
GGCGCGAGACGTGCGTCTTCTCCTTGCCCATGAATTCTGCTGTGTAAGGTGTGCGTGAGAGAGAGGGTCG
TGAGTGAGTCTTGAAGAGAAACGTCAAAGCTTGAAGCGTAGCAGAATACGGAAAACGACTTGGGGGAATG
GCGAGGAGCGTCGCCTTTTATGCTCCAAGCGGAGACGATGAGGCCGATATTACAGTGGCTTAGTAGCGTG
TACAATATTTCCATAAAAGGCTACATGGTGAGTTTTTCACGTGACCGTAATTAGTCCCAATTAGGCTTTA
TTGTATATTGCTACTAAGCATCGTTAAATGACCTGCTCGAAGCTTCGTCTATAAAAGGCGGGCGTGTGTG
CGCTTCCCCCGCTACGTCTTTTTCACAAACACTTTGCGACTTGACCAAGACCTTTCACCCGCACCACCCT
GTTATCCCTAGCGGATCTGCCGGTAGAGGTGTGGTCAATAAGAGCGACCTCATACTATACCTGAGAAAGC
AACCTGACCTACAGGAAAGAGTTACTCAAGAATAAGAATTTTCGTTTTAAAACCTAAGAGTCACTTTAAA
ATTTGTATACACTTATTTTTTTTATAACTTATTTAATAATAAAAATCATAAATCATAAGAAATTCGCTTA
TTTAGAAGTGGCGCTCACTTGTAGAGCTCGTCCATGCCGCCGGTAGAGTGGCGGCCCTCGGCGCGCTCGT
ATTGCTCGACGATGGTGTAGTCCTCGTTGTGAGAGGTGATGTCGAGCTTGATGTTGACGTTGTAGGCGCC
AGGGAGTTGGACAGGCTTCTTGGCCTTGTAGGTGGTCTTGACCTCGGCGTCGTAGTGGCCGCCGTCCTTG
AGCTTGAGGCGTTGCTTGATCTCGCCCTTGAGGGCGCCGTCCTCAGGGTACATGCGCTCAGAAGAGGCCT
CCCAGCCCATGGTCTTCTTTTGCATGACAGGGCCGTCAGAAGGGAAGTTGGTGCCGCGGAGCTTGACCTT
GTAGATGAACTCGCCGTCTTGGAGAGAAGAGTCTTGGGTGACGGTGACGACGCCGCCGTCCTCGAAGTTC
ATGACGCGCTCCCACTTGAAGCCCTCAGGGAAAGAGAGCTTGAGGTAGTCAGGGATGTCGGCAGGGTGCT
TGACGTAGGCCTTAGAGCCGTACATGAATTGAGGAGAGAGGATGTCCCAGGCGAAAGGGAGAGGGCCGCC
CTTGGTGACCTTGAGCTTGGCGGTTTGGGTGCCCTCGTAAGGGCGGCCCTCGCCCTCGCCCTCGATCTCG
AACTCGTGGCCGTTGACAGAGCCCTCCATGTGGACCTTGAAGCGCATGAACTCCTTGATGATGGCCATGT
TGTCCTCCTCGCCCTTAGAGACCATAGAACCAGAACCAGCACCGTCACCGATCCGTCGACCTGCAGCGTA
CGAAGCTTCAGCTGGCGGCCGCGTTCTATAGTGTCACCTAAATCGTATGTGTATGATACATAAGGTTATG
TATTAATTGTAGCCGCGTTCTAACGACAATATGTCCATATGGTGCACTCTCAGTACAATCTGCTCTGATG
CCGCATAGTTAAGCCAGCCCCGACACCCGCCAACACCCGCTGACGCGCCCTGACGGGCTTGTCTGCTCCC
GGCATCCGCTTACAGACAAGCTGTGACCGTCTCCGGGAGCTGCATGTGTCAGAGGTTTTCACCGTCATCA
CCGAAACGCGCGAGACGAAAGGGCCTCGTGATACGCCTATTTTTATAGGTTAATGTCATGATAATAATGG
TTTCTTAGACGTCAGGTGGCACTTTTCGGGGAAATGTGCGCGGAACCCCTATTTGTTTATTTTTCTAAAT
ACATTCAAATATGTATCCGCTCATGAGACAATAACCCTGATAAATGCTTCAATAATATTGAAAAAGGAAG
AGTATGAGTATTCAACATTTCCGTGTCGCCCTTATTCCCTTTTTTGCGGCATTTTGCCTTCCTGTTTTTG
CTCACCCAGAAACGCTGGTGAAAGTAAAAGATGCTGAAGATCAGTTGGGTGCACGAGTGGGTTACATCGA
ACTGGATCTCAACAGCGGTAAGATCCTTGAGAGTTTTCGCCCCGAAGAACGTTTTCCAATGATGAGCACT
TTTAAAGTTCTGCTATGTGGCGCGGTATTATCCCGTATTGACGCCGGGCAAGAGCAACTCGGTCGCCGCA
TACACTATTCTCAGAATGACTTGGTTGAGTACTCACCAGTCACAGAAAAGCATCTTACGGATGGCATGAC
AGTAAGAGAATTATGCAGTGCTGCCATAACCATGAGTGATAACACTGCGGCCAACTTACTTCTGACAACG
ATCGGAGGACCGAAGGAGCTAACCGCTTTTTTGCACAACATGGGGGATCATGTAACTCGCCTTGATCGTT
GGGAACCGGAGCTGAATGAAGCCATACCAAACGACGAGCGTGACACCACGATGCCTGTAGCAATGGCAAC
AACGTTGCGCAAACTATTAACTGGCGAACTACTTACTCTAGCTTCCCGGCAACAATTAATAGACTGGATG
GAGGCGGATAAAGTTGCAGGACCACTTCTGCGCTCGGCCCTTCCGGCTGGCTGGTTTATTGCTGATAAAT
CTGGAGCCGGTGAGCGTGGGTCTCGCGGTATCATTGCAGCACTGGGGCCAGATGGTAAGCCCTCCCGTAT
CGTAGTTATCTACACGACGGGGAGTCAGGCAACTATGGATGAACGAAATAGACAGATCGCTGAGATAGGT
GCCTCACTGATTAAGCATTGGTAACTGTCAGACCAAGTTTACTCATATATACTTTAGATTGATTTAAAAC
TTCATTTTTAATTTAAAAGGATCTAGGTGAAGATCCTTTTTGATAATCTCATGACCAAAATCCCTTAACG
TGAGTTTTCGTTCCACTGAGCGTCAGACCCCGTAGAAAAGATCAAAGGATCTTC
Features (pLannotate 1.2.2; 12 found; start..end, strand, type, name):
      1..589     +  rep_origin     ori: high-copy-number ColE1/pMB1/pBR322/pUC origin of replication
    772..825     +  CDS            lacI (fragment): lac repressor; lacI; The lac repressor binds to the lac operator to inhibit transcription in E. coli. This inhibition can be relieved by adding lactose or isopropyl-β-D-thiogalactopyranoside (IPTG).
    847..865     +  promoter       T7 promoter: promoter for bacteriophage T7 RNA polymerase
    909..1106    -  terminator     TEF terminator: Ashbya gossypii TEF terminator
   1115..1906    -  CDS            aphA1: KKA1_ECOLX - Also known as nptI. Protein inferred from homology: Swiss-Prot protein existence level 3. Resistance to kanamycin and structurally-related aminoglycosides, including amikacin. From Escherichia coli.
   2330..2517    -  terminator     ADH1 terminator: S. cerevisiae ADH1; transcription terminator for the S. cerevisiae alcohol dehydrogenase 1 (ADH1) gene
   2538..3245    -  CDS            mCherry: mCherry is a basic (constitutively fluorescent) red fluorescent protein published in 2004, derived from Discosoma sp.. It is reported to be a very rapidly-maturing monomer with low acid sensitivity.
   3315..3333    -  promoter       SP6 promoter: promoter for bacteriophage SP6 RNA polymerase
   3396..3447    -  misc_feature   bom (fragment): basis of mobility region from pBR322
   3549..3584    -  CDS            rop (fragment): Rop protein, which maintains plasmids at low copy number; rop
   3679..3783    +  promoter       AmpR promoter: bla
   3784..4644    +  CDS            AmpR: β-lactamase; bla; confers resistance to ampicillin, carbenicillin, and related antibiotics
