[The description below was written by a language model from this plasmid's Addgene catalogue record and pLannotate feature annotations shown in this document.]
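Description:
pAPInt-mCherry-G418 is a 4.8 kb integration-template plasmid built on the pFA6a backbone and adapted for genetic engineering of the polymorphic fungus Aureobasidium pullulans. It is maintained in E. coli through a high-copy ColE1/pUC-type origin and an ampicillin resistance gene (β-lactamase with its own promoter). No fungal replication origin is annotated. This fits its role as a source of linear DNA for chromosomal integration rather than as an episomal expression vector. Short fragments annotated as lacI, rop and bom are backbone remnants, and the T7 and SP6 promoters flanking the cassette region are carried over from the pFA6a design.

The payload consists of two adjacent units in the same orientation. The first is an mCherry coding sequence, codon optimized for A. pullulans, followed by the S. cerevisiae ADH1 terminator. No promoter is annotated upstream of mCherry, as expected for a tagging module meant to be fused in frame to the 3′ end of an endogenous gene and expressed from that gene's native promoter. The second unit is an aminoglycoside phosphotransferase gene (aphA1) followed by the Ashbya gossypii TEF terminator, which provides G418 selection in the fungus. A gap of roughly 400 bp lies between the ADH1 terminator and the resistance gene and presumably holds the marker's promoter, but the feature table does not identify it.

According to the record, the plasmid is used either to tag endogenous genes at the C-terminus with mCherry or to delete them, with transformants selected on G418. As with other pFA6a-style modules, targeting homology would come from sequences added to the cassette, though the record does not describe how this is done.
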