Addgene plasmid #236490: pAPInt-mCherry-G418
Purpose: Plasmid for deleting or C-terminally tagging endogenous genes with mCherry and selection on G418.
Depositing lab: Daniel Lew. Depositing organization: Massachusetts Institute of Technology. Publication: Optimized vectors for genetic engineering of Aureobasidium pullulans. Colarusso AV, Williams AM, Gladfelter AS, Wirshing ACE, Lew DJ. Mol Biol Cell. 2025 Jun 1;36(6):mr5. doi: 10.1091/mbc.E25-02-0059. Epub 2025 Apr 9. PubMed 40202829.
Backbone
  Vector backbone: pFA6A
  Vector type: Yeast Expression
  Selectable markers: Neomycin (select with G418)
Growth in bacteria
  Bacterial resistance: Ampicillin, 100 μg/mL
  Growth temperature: 37°C
  Growth strain: DH5alpha
  Copy number: High Copy
Gene/Insert
  Gene/Insert name: mCherry
  Species: Aureobasidium pullulans
  Mutation: Codon optimized for A. pullulans
  Cloning method: Gibson Cloning
Terms and licenses: Academic/Nonprofit Terms; Industry Terms: Not Available to Industry
How to cite: pAPInt-mCherry-G418 was a gift from Daniel Lew (Addgene plasmid # 236490 ; http://n2t.net/addgene:236490 ; RRID:Addgene_236490)
